Addgene plasmid #48561: pFUSB4_TAAC
Depositing lab: Stephen Ekker. Depositing organization: Mayo Foundation for Medical Education and Research. Publication: High Efficiency In Vivo Genome Engineering with a Simplified 15-RVD GoldyTALEN Design. Ma AC, Lee HB, Clark KJ, Ekker SC. PLoS One. 2013 May 29;8(5):e65259. doi: 10.1371/journal.pone.0065259. Print 2013. PubMed 23734242.
Backbone
  Vector backbone: pFUS_B4
  Vector type: Mammalian Expression, TALEN
Growth in bacteria
  Bacterial resistance: Spectinomycin, 50 μg/mL
  Growth temperature: 37°C
  Growth strain: Top10
  Copy number: Unknown
Gene/Insert
  Gene/Insert name: RVD sequence: NG NI NI HD
  Species: Synthetic
  Cloning method: Unknown
  Sequencing primers: 5′ ttgatgcctggcagttccct; 3′ cgaaccgaacaggcttatgt
Terms and licenses: Academic/Nonprofit Terms; Industry Terms: Not Available to Industry
Depositor comments: Plasmid was created using Golden Gate cloning.
How to cite: pFUSB4_TAAC was a gift from Stephen Ekker (Addgene plasmid # 48561 ; http://n2t.net/addgene:48561 ; RRID:Addgene_48561)
