[The description below was written by a language model from this plasmid's Addgene catalogue record and pLannotate feature annotations shown in this document.]
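Description:
pFUSB4_TAAC is a small (about 2.9 kb) bacterial intermediate plasmid for modular TALEN assembly, built on the pFUS_B4 array vector. It carries a preassembled synthetic block of four TALE repeats with the repeat-variable diresidues NG NI NI HD. Under the standard TALE code these recognise the bases T, A, A and C, which explains the plasmid name. The depositor notes that it was made by Golden Gate cloning, the type IIS restriction enzyme method normally used to join single-repeat modules in a defined order within pFUS vectors.

The plasmid replicates in E. coli from a high-copy ColE1/pUC-type origin and is selected with spectinomycin through the aadA (SmR) aminoglycoside adenylyltransferase gene. A fragment of a class 1 integron Pc promoter and a remnant of a gentamicin acetyltransferase gene lie just upstream of aadA. Other annotated features are short lacZα and lacI fragments, probably remnants of a lacZα screening cassette displaced by the repeat array, and the rrnB T1 and T2 transcription terminators. The automated annotation does not mark the TALE repeats themselves, so the table gives no position for the insert, though a sizeable unannotated stretch follows the lacZα fragment.

Although the catalogue lists the vector type as mammalian expression/TALEN, no eukaryotic promoter, nuclease domain or polyadenylation signal is annotated, so the plasmid looks like a building block rather than an expression construct. The associated publication describes a simplified 15-RVD GoldyTALEN design for in vivo genome engineering. Premade four-repeat units such as this one would presumably be combined with other repeat arrays in a final TALEN backbone, which would reduce the number of assembly steps.
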