Features (pLannotate 1.2.2; 8 found; start..end, strand, type, name):
      3..39      -  CDS            lacZα (fragment): LacZα fragment of β-galactosidase; lacZ fragment
    596..619     +  promoter       Pc promoter (fragment): intI1 (promoter lies within the coding sequence); class 1 integron promoter
    795..851     +  CDS            GmR (fragment): gentamycin acetyltransferase; aacC1; confers resistance to gentamycin
    858..1649    +  CDS            SmR: aminoglycoside adenylyltransferase (Murphy, 1985); aadA; confers resistance to spectinomycin and streptomycin
   1742..2330    +  rep_origin     ori: high-copy-number ColE1/pMB1/pBR322/pUC origin of replication
   2513..2605    +  CDS            lacI (fragment): lac repressor; lacI; The lac repressor binds to the lac operator to inhibit transcription in E. coli. This inhibition can be relieved by adding lactose or isopropyl-β-D-thiogalactopyranoside (IPTG).
   2660..2687    -  terminator     rrnB T2 terminator: transcription terminator T2 from the E. coli rrnB gene
   2819..2862    +  terminator     rrnB T1 terminator: Escherichia coli rrnB; transcription terminator T1 from the E. coli rrnB gene
>Addgene plasmid #48561 | pFUSB4_TAAC | depositor full sequence | sequence record 70261 | Full Sequence
ATGTTTTCCCAGTCACGACGTTGTAAAACGACGGCCAGTCTTAAGCGTCTCATGGCCTGACCCCGGACCA
AGTGGTGGCCTATCGCCAGCAACGGTGGCGGCAAGCAAGCGCTCGAAACGGTGCAGCGGCTGTTGCCGGT
GCTGTGCCAGGACCATGGCCTGACCCCGGACCAAGTGGTGGCTATCGCCAGCAACATTGGCGGCAAGCAA
GCGCTCGAAACGGTGCAGCGGCTGTTGCCGGTGCTGTGCCAGGACCATGGCCTGACCCCGGACCAAGTGG
TGGCTATCGCCAGCAACATTGGCGGCAAGCAAGCGCTCGAAACGGTGCAGCGGCTGTTGCCGGTGCTGTG
CCAGGACCATGGCCTGACTCCGGACCAAGTGGTGGCTATCGCCAGCCACGATGGCGGCAAGCAAGCGCTC
GAAACGGTGCAGCGGCTGTTGCCGGTGCTGTGCCAGGACCATGGCCTGACCCCGGACCAAGTGGTGGCTA
TCGAGACGTCTAGACCAGCCAGGACAGAAATGCCTCGACTTCGCTGCTACCCAAGGTTGCCGGGTGACGC
ACACCGTGGAAACGGATGAAGGCACGAACCCAGTGGACATAAGCCTGTTCGGTTCGTAAGCTGTAATGCA
AGTAGCGTATGCGCTCACGCAACTGGTCCAGAACCTTGACCGAACGCAGCGGTGGTAACGGCGCAGTGGC
GGTTTTCATGGCTTGTTATGACTGTTTTTTTGGGGTACAGTCTATGCCTCGGGCATCCAAGCAGCAAGCG
CGTTACGCCGTGGGTCGATGTTTGATGTTATGGAGCAGCAACGATGTTACGCAGCAGGGCAGTCGCCCTA
AAACAAAGTTAAACATTATGAGGGAAGCGGTGATCGCCGAAGTATCGACTCAACTATCAGAGGTAGTTGG
CGTCATCGAGCGCCATCTCGAACCGACGTTGCTGGCCGTACATTTGTACGGCTCCGCAGTGGATGGCGGC
CTGAAGCCACACAGTGATATTGATTTGCTGGTTACGGTGACCGTAAGGCTTGATGAAACAACGCGGCGAG
CTTTGATCAACGACCTTTTGGAAACTTCGGCTTCCCCTGGAGAGAGCGAGATTCTCCGCGCTGTAGAAGT
CACCATTGTTGTGCACGACGACATCATTCCGTGGCGTTATCCAGCTAAGCGCGAACTGCAATTTGGAGAA
TGGCAGCGCAATGACATTCTTGCAGGTATCTTCGAGCCAGCCACGATCGACATTGATCTGGCTATCTTGC
TGACAAAAGCAAGAGAACATAGCGTTGCCTTGGTAGGTCCAGCGGCGGAGGAACTCTTTGATCCGGTTCC
TGAACAGGATCTATTTGAGGCGCTAAATGAAACCTTAACGCTATGGAACTCGCCGCCCGACTGGGCTGGC
GATGAGCGAAATGTAGTGCTTACGTTGTCCCGCATTTGGTACAGCGCAGTAACCGGCAAAATCGCGCCGA
AGGATGTCGCTGCCGACTGGGCAATGGAGCGCCTGCCGGCCCAGTATCAGCCCGTCATACTTGAAGCTAG
ACAGGCTTATCTTGGACAAGAAGAAGATCGCTTGGCCTCGCGCGCAGATCAGTTGGAAGAATTTGTCCAC
TACGTGAAAGGCGAGATCACCAAGGTAGTCGGCAAATAACCCTCGAGCCACCCATGACCAAAATCCCTTA
ACGTGAGTTACGCGTCGTTCCACTGAGCGTCAGACCCCGTAGAAAAGATCAAAGGATCTTCTTGAGATCC
TTTTTTTCTGCGCGTAATCTGCTGCTTGCAAACAAAAAAACCACCGCTACCAGCGGTGGTTTGTTTGCCG
GATCAAGAGCTACCAACTCTTTTTCCGAAGGTAACTGGCTTCAGCAGAGCGCAGATACCAAATACTGTCC
TTCTAGTGTAGCCGTAGTTAGGCCACCACTTCAAGAACTCTGTAGCACCGCCTACATACCTCGCTCTGCT
AATCCTGTTACCAGTGGCTGCTGCCAGTGGCGATAAGTCGTGTCTTACCGGGTTGGACTCAAGACGATAG
TTACCGGATAAGGCGCAGCGGTCGGGCTGAACGGGGGGTTCGTGCACACAGCCCAGCTTGGAGCGAACGA
CCTACACCGAACTGAGATACCTACAGCGTGAGCATTGAGAAAGCGCCACGCTTCCCGAAGGGAGAAAGGC
GGACAGGTATCCGGTAAGCGGCAGGGTCGGAACAGGAGAGCGCACGAGGGAGCTTCCAGGGGGAAACGCC
TGGTATCTTTATAGTCCTGTCGGGTTTCGCCACCTCTGACTTGAGCGTCGATTTTTGTGATGCTCGTCAG
GGGGGCGGAGCCTATGGAAAAACGCCAGCAACGCGGCCTTTTTACGGTTCCTGGCCTTTTGCTGGCCTTT
TGCTCACATGTTCTTTCCTGCGTTATCCCCTGATTCTGTGGATAACCGTATTACCGCCTTTGAGTGAGCT
GATACCGCTCGCCGCAGCCGAACGACCGAGCGCAGCGAGTCAGTGAGCGAGGAAGCGGAAGAGCGCCCAA
TACGCAAACCGCCTCTCCCCGCGCGTTGGCCGATTCATTAATGCAGCTGGCACGACAGGTTTCCCGACTG
GAAAGCGGGCAGTGAGCGCAACGCAATTAATACGCGTACCGCTAGCCAGGAAGAGTTTGTAGAAACGCAA
AAAGGCCATCCGTCAGGATGGCCTTCTGCTTAGTTTGATGCCTGGCAGTTTATGGCGGGCGTCCTGCCCG
CCACCCTCCGGGCCGTTGCTTCACAACGTTCAAATCCGCTCCCGGCGGATTTGTCCTACTCAGGAGAGCG
TTCACCGACAAACAACAGATAAAACGAAAGGCCCAGTCTTCCGACTGAGCCTTTCGTTTTATTTGATGCC
TGGCAGTTCCCTACTCTCGCGTTAACGCTAGCATGG
