>Addgene plasmid #48561 | pFUSB4_TAAC | addgene partial sequence | sequence record 71335 | pCR8_F1 5'-ttgatgcctggcagttccct-3'
TTGTAAAACGACGGCCAGTCTTAAGCGTCTCATGGCCTGACCCCGGACCAAGTGGTGGCTATCGCCAGCA
ACGGTGGCGGCAAGCAAGCGCTCGAAACGGTGCAGCGGCTGTTGCCGGTGCTGTGCCAGGACCATGGCCT
GACCCCGGACCAAGTGGTGGCTATCGCCAGCAACATTGGCGGCAAGCAAGCGCTCGAAACGGTGCAGCGG
CTGTTGCCGGTGCTGTGCCAGGACCATGGCCTGACCCCGGACCAAGTGGTGGCTATCGCCAGCAACATTG
GCGGCAAGCAAGCGCTCGAAACGGTGCAGCGGCTGTTGCCGGTGCTGTGCCAGGACCATGGCCTGACTCC
GGACCAAGTGGTGGCTATCGCCAGCCACGATGGCGGCAAGCAAGCGCTCGAAACGGTGCAGCGGCTGTTG
CCGGTGCTGTGCCAGGACCATGGCCTGACCCCGGACCAAGTGGTGGCTATCGAGACGTCTAGACCAGCCA
GGACAGAAATGCCTCGACTTCGCTGCTACCCAAGGTTGCCGGGTGACGCACACCGTGGAAACGGATGAAG
GCACGAACCCAGTGGACATAAGCCTGTTCGGTTCGTAAGCTGTAATGCAAGTAGCGTATGCGCTCACGCA
ACTGGTCCAGAACCTTGACCGAACGCAGCGGTGGTAACGGCGCAGTGGCGGTTTTCATGGCTTGTTATGA
CTGTTTTTTTGGGGTACAGTCTATGCCTCGGGCATCCAAGCAGCAAGCGCGTTACGCCGTGGGTCGATGT
TTGATGTTATGGAGCAGCAACGATGTTACGCAGCAGGGCAGTCGCCCTAAAACAAAGTTAAACATTATGA
